Addgene plasmid #112886: pGDP1 stat
Purpose: This plasmid is part of the Minimal Antibiotic Resistance Platform (ARP) Kit (Addgene #1000000143). Low copy-number plasmid that constitutively expresses genes using the Pbla promoter.
Depositing lab: Gerard Wright. Depositing organization: McMaster University. Publication: A Common Platform for Antibiotic Dereplication and Adjuvant Discovery. Cox G, Sieron A, King AM, De Pascale G, Pawlowski AC, Koteva K, Wright GD. Cell Chem Biol. 2017 Jan 19;24(1):98-109. doi: 10.1016/j.chembiol.2016.11.011. Epub 2016 Dec 22. PubMed 28017602.
Backbone
  Vector backbone: pBR322
  Vector type: Bacterial Expression
Growth in bacteria
  Bacterial resistance: Kanamycin, 50 μg/mL
  Growth temperature: 37°C
  Growth strain: DH5alpha
  Copy number: Low Copy
Gene/Insert
  Gene/Insert name: stat
  Promoter: Pbla
  Tag / fusion protein: 6xHis (N terminal on backbone)
  Cloning method: Restriction Enzyme; 5′ cloning site unknown (unknown if destroyed)
  Sequencing primers: 5′ CATGAGACAATAACCCTG; 3′ CCAACTCAGCTTCCTTTC
Terms and licenses: Academic/Nonprofit Terms; Industry Terms: Not Available to Industry
Depositor comments: JoVE antibiotic dereplication paper: Zubyk, H.L., Cox, G., Wright, G.D. Antibiotic Dereplication Using the Antibiotic Resistance Platform. J. Vis. Exp. (152), e60536, doi:10.3791/60536 (2019). (https://www.jove.com/video/60536/antibiotic-dereplication-using-the-antibiotic-resistance-platform)
How to cite: pGDP1 stat was a gift from Gerard Wright (Addgene plasmid # 112886 ; http://n2t.net/addgene:112886 ; RRID:Addgene_112886)
