[The description below was written by a language model from this plasmid's Addgene catalogue record and pLannotate feature annotations shown in this document.]
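Description:
pGDP1 stat is a 3.6 kb bacterial expression plasmid from the Minimal Antibiotic Resistance Platform (ARP) kit, built on a pBR322-derived backbone for use in E. coli. It replicates from the ColE1/pMB1-type origin and retains the rop gene and the bom mobilisation region of pBR322. Rop keeps the plasmid at low copy number, which matches the catalogue description. Selection is by kanamycin through an aph(3')-Ia aminoglycoside phosphotransferase (KanR) cassette. The annotation also picks up a small M13 origin fragment and a predicted E. coli open reading frame, both of which look like backbone remnants.

The payload is stat, annotated as the streptothricin acetyltransferase (sta) of Streptomyces lavendulae. This enzyme detoxifies the broad-spectrum antibiotic streptothricin by acetylating the beta-amino group of its first beta-lysyl moiety. Expression is constitutive from the Pbla (AmpR/bla) promoter, followed by the bacteriophage T7 gene 10 ribosome binding site. Upstream of the gene lies a backbone-encoded N-terminal 6xHis tag (annotated as a tag fragment) and a thrombin cleavage site. Downstream of the gene the table shows a further His-tag fragment, a short T7 gene 10-derived fragment and an rrnB T2 terminator annotated on the reverse strand. The record does not say whether the downstream tag is translated in frame with the gene.

Within the ARP, each resistance gene is expressed at a defined level in E. coli. The combination of low copy number and the Pbla promoter is one such expression setting. The resulting strain panel is used for antibiotic dereplication, that is, recognising known antibiotic classes (here streptothricins) in natural product extracts, and for discovering adjuvants that counteract resistance.
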