Features (pLannotate 1.2.2; 15 found; start..end, strand, type, name):
     36..112     +  rep_origin     M13 ori (fragment): M13 bacteriophage origin of replication; arrow indicates direction of (+) strand synthesis
    138..219     +  promoter       AmpR promoter (fragment): bla
    232..254     +  RBS            RBS: efficient ribosome binding site from bacteriophage T7 gene 10 (Olins and Rangwala, 1989)
    273..289     +  CDS            capTEV™ (fragment): composite tag for in vivo biotinylation, TEV protease cleavage, and 6xHis tagging
    300..317     +  CDS            thrombin site: thrombin recognition and cleavage site
    321..887     +  CDS            sta: STA_STRLA - Experimental evidence at protein level: Swiss-Prot protein existence level 1. Involved in resistance to streptothricin, a broad-spectrum antibiotic produced by streptomycetes. Detoxifies streptothricin via acetylation of the beta amino group of the first beta-lysyl moiety of streptothricin. From Streptomyces lavendulae.
    897..914     +  CDS            9xHis (fragment): 9xHis affinity tag
    924..973     +  CDS            SET1 (fragment): solubility-enhancement tag derived from T7 phage gene 10B
    976..1003    -  terminator     rrnB T2 terminator: transcription terminator T2 from the E. coli rrnB gene
   1028..1085    +  promoter       AmpR promoter (fragment): bla
   1094..1909    -  CDS            KanR: aminoglycoside phosphotransferase; aph(3')-Ia; confers resistance to kanamycin in bacteria or G418 (Geneticin®) in eukaryotes
   2031..2619    +  rep_origin     ori: high-copy-number ColE1/pMB1/pBR322/pUC origin of replication
   2805..2944    -  misc_feature   bom: basis of mobility region from pBR322
   3046..3237    -  CDS            rop: Rop protein, which maintains plasmids at low copy number; rop
   3254..3634    +  CDS            YPB1_ECOLX: Protein predicted: Swiss-Prot protein existence level 4. From Escherichia coli.
>Addgene plasmid #112886 | pGDP1 stat | addgene full sequence | sequence record 219860 | Addgene NGS Result
AGTAAGGCAACCCCGCCAGCCTAGCCGGGAGATCTGGCCTATTGGTTAAAAAATGAGCTGATTTAACAAA
AATTTAACGCGAATTTTAACAAAATATTAACGCTTACAATTTAGGTGGCACTTTTCGGGGAAATGTGCGC
GGAACCCCTATTTGTTTATTTTTCTAAATACATTCAAATATGTATCCGCTCATGAGACAATAACCCTGAT
AAATGCTTCTCTAGAAATAATTTTGTTTAACTTTAAGAAGGAGATATACCATGGGCAGCAGCCATCATCA
TCATCATCACAGCAGCGGCCTGGTGCCGCGCGGCAGCCATATGACCACCACCCATGGCTCTACGTATGAG
TTTCGGTCAGCGCGTCCCGGTGATGCCGAGGCTATCGAAGGCTTGGATGGTTCTTTCACTACCAGCACCG
TGTTCGAGGTGGATGTCACCGGAGACGGATTCGCTTTACGTGAAGTCCCCGCGGATCCGCCCCTGGTCAA
GGTTTTTCCCGATGACGGTGGTTCAGATGGTGAAGACGGCGCGGAAGGCGAGGATGCGGATAGCCGTACG
TTCGTAGCAGTTGGAGCCGATGGGGATCTGGCCGGTTTTGCTGCAGTTTCCTATAGCGCATGGAATCAGC
GCCTTACAATCGAAGACATTGAGGTAGCCCCAGGTCACCGCGGTAAAGGCATTGGGCGTGTTTTGATGCG
CCATGCGGCAGATTTTGCGCGCGAACGGGGCGCAGGCCACCTTTGGCTGGAAGTGACGAATGTGAATGCA
CCAGCGATCCACGCGTACCGGCGCATGGGCTTTGCATTCTGCGGCTTAGATAGCGCATTATACCAGGGCA
CCGCTTCTGAAGGAGAACATGCACTCTACATGTCTATGCCCTGCCCGTAGCTCGAGCACCACCACCACCA
CCACTGAGATCCGGCTGCTAACAAAGCCCGAAAGGAAGCTGAGTTGGCTGCTGCCACCGCTGAGCAAAAG
GCCATCCGTCAGGATGGCCTTCTGGTGGCACTTTTCGGGGAAATGTGCGCGGAACCCCTATTTGTTTATT
TTTCTAAATACATTCAAATATGTATCCGCTCATGAATTAATTCTTAGAAAAACTCATCGAGCATCAAATG
AAACTGCAATTTATTCATATCAGGATTATCAATACCATATTTTTGAAAAAGCCGTTTCTGTAATGAAGGA
GAAAACTCACCGAGGCAGTTCCATAGGATGGCAAGATCCTGGTATCGGTCTGCGATTCCGACTCGTCCAA
CATCAATACAACCTATTAATTTCCCCTCGTCAAAAATAAGGTTATCAAGTGAGAAATCACCATGAGTGAC
GACTGAATCCGGTGAGAATGGCAAAAGTTTATGCATTTCTTTCCAGACTTGTTCAACAGGCCAGCCATTA
CGCTCGTCATCAAAATCACTCGCATCAACCAAACCGTTATTCATTCGTGATTGCGCCTGAGCGAGACGAA
ATACGCGATCGCTGTTAAAAGGACAATTACAAACAGGAATCGAATGCAACCGGCGCAGGAACACTGCCAG
CGCATCAACAATATTTTCACCTGAATCAGGATATTCTTCTAATACCTGGAATGCTGTTTTCCCGGGGATC
GCAGTGGTGAGTAACCATGCATCATCAGGAGTACGGATAAAATGCTTGATGGTCGGAAGAGGCATAAATT
CCGTCAGCCAGTTTAGTCTGACCATCTCATCTGTAACATCATTGGCAACGCTACCTTTGCCATGTTTCAG
AAACAACTCTGGCGCATCGGGCTTCCCATACAATCGATAGATTGTCGCACCTGATTGCCCGACATTATCG
CGAGCCCATTTATACCCATATAAATCAGCATCCATGTTGGAATTTAATCGCGGCCTAGAGCAAGACGTTT
CCCGTTGAATATGGCTCATAACACCCCTTGTATTACTGTTTATGTAAGCAGACAGTTTTATTGTTCATGA
CCAAAATCCCTTAACGTGAGTTTTCGTTCCACTGAGCGTCAGACCCCGTAGAAAAGATCAAAGGATCTTC
TTGAGATCCTTTTTTTCTGCGCGTAATCTGCTGCTTGCAAACAAAAAAACCACCGCTACCAGCGGTGGTT
TGTTTGCCGGATCAAGAGCTACCAACTCTTTTTCCGAAGGTAACTGGCTTCAGCAGAGCGCAGATACCAA
ATACTGTCCTTCTAGTGTAGCCGTAGTTAGGCCACCACTTCAAGAACTCTGTAGCACCGCCTACATACCT
CGCTCTGCTAATCCTGTTACCAGTGGCTGCTGCCAGTGGCGATAAGTCGTGTCTTACCGGGTTGGACTCA
AGACGATAGTTACCGGATAAGGCGCAGCGGTCGGGCTGAACGGGGGGTTCGTGCACACAGCCCAGCTTGG
AGCGAACGACCTACACCGAACTGAGATACCTACAGCGTGAGCTATGAGAAAGCGCCACGCTTCCCGAAGG
GAGAAAGGCGGACAGGTATCCGGTAAGCGGCAGGGTCGGAACAGGAGAGCGCACGAGGGAGCTTCCAGGG
GGAAACGCCTGGTATCTTTATAGTCCTGTCGGGTTTCGCCACCTCTGACTTGAGCGTCGATTTTTGTGAT
GCTCGTCAGGGGGGCGGAGCCTATGGAAAAACGCCAGCAACGCGGCCTTTTTACGGTTCCTGGCCTTTTG
CTGGCCTTTTGCTCACATGTTCTTTCCTGCGTTATCCCCTGATTCTGTGGATAACCGTATTACCGCCTTT
GAGTGAGCTGATACCGCTCGCCGCAGCCGAACGACCGAGCGCAGCGAGTCAGTGAGCGAGGAAGCGGAAG
AGCGCCTGATGCGGTATTTTCTCCTTACGCATCTGTGCGGTATTTCACACCGCAATGGTGCACTCTCAGT
ACAATCTGCTCTGATGCCGCATAGTTAAGCCAGTATACACTCCGCTATCGCTACGTGACTGGGTCATGGC
TGCGCCCCGACACCCGCCAACACCCGCTGACGCGCCCTGACGGGCTTGTCTGCTCCCGGCATCCGCTTAC
AGACAAGCTGTGACCGTCTCCGGGAGCTGCATGTGTCAGAGGTTTTCACCGTCATCACCGAAACGCGCGA
GGCAGCTGCGGTAAAGCTCATCAGCGTGGTCGTGAAGCGATTCACAGATGTCTGCCTGTTCATCCGCGTC
CAGCTCGTTGAGTTTCTCCAGAAGCGTTAATGTCTGGCTTCTGATAAAGCGGGCCATGTTAAGGGCGGTT
TTTTCCTGTTTGGTCACTGATGCCTCCGTGTAAGGGGGATTTCTGTTCATGGGGGTAATGATACCGATGA
AACGAGAGAGGATGCTCACGATACGGGTTACTGATGATGAACATGCCCGGTTACTGGAACGTTGTGAGGG
TAAACAACTGGCGGTATGGATGCGGCGGGACCAGAGAAAAATCACTCAGGGTCAATGCCAGCGCTTCGTT
AATACAGATGTAGGTGTTCCACAGGGTAGCCAGCAGCATCCTGCGATGCAGATCCGGAACATAATGGTGC
AGGGCGCTGACTTCCGCGTTTCCAGACTTTACGAAACACGGAAACCGAAGACCATTCATGTTGTTGCTCA
GGTCGCAGACGTTTTGCAGCAGCAGTCGCTTCACGTTCGCTCGCGTATCGGTGATTCATTCTGCTAACC
