>Addgene plasmid #112886 | pGDP1 stat | depositor partial sequence | sequence record 212768 | stat sequence
AGCTACATATGACCACCACCCATGGCTCTACGTATGAGTTTCGGTCAGCGCGTCCCGGTGATGCCGAGGC
TATCGAAGGCTTGGATGGTTCTTTCACTACCAGCACCGTGTTCGAGGTGGATGTCACCGGAGACGGATTC
GCTTTACGTGAAGTCCCCGCGGATCCGCCCCTGGTCAAGGTTTTTCCCGATGACGGTGGTTCAGATGGTG
AAGACGGCGCGGAAGGCGAGGATGCGGATAGCCGTACGTTCGTAGCAGTTGGAGCCGATGGGGATCTGGC
CGGTTTTGCTGCAGTTTCCTATAGCGCATGGAATCAGCGCCTTACAATCGAAGACATTGAGGTAGCCCCA
GGTCACCGCGGTAAAGGCATTGGGCGTGTTTTGATGCGCCATGCGGCAGATTTTGCGCGCGAACGGGGCG
CAGGCCACCTTTGGCTGGAAGTGACGAATGTGAATGCACCAGCGATCCACGCGTACCGGCGCATGGGCTT
TGCATTCTGCGGCTTAGATAGCGCATTATACCAGGGCACCGCTTCTGAAGGAGAACATGCACTCTACATG
TCTATGCCCTGCCCGTAGCTCGAGATGCCA
